Addgene plasmid #8582: pBABE-neo largeTcDNA delta434-444
Depositing lab: Bob Weinberg. Depositing organization: Whitehead Institute for Biomedical Research. Publication: Enumeration of the simian virus 40 early region elements necessary for human cell transformation. Hahn WC, Dessain SK, Brooks MW, King JE, Elenbaas B, Sabatini DM, DeCaprio JA, Weinberg RA. Mol Cell Biol 2002 Apr;22(7):2111-23. 10.1128/MCB.22.7.2111-2123.2002 PubMed 11884599.
Backbone
  Vector backbone: pBABE-neo
  Backbone size w/o insert (bp): 5330
  Vector type: Mammalian Expression, Retroviral
  Selectable markers: Neomycin (select with G418)
Growth in bacteria
  Bacterial resistance: Ampicillin, 100 μg/mL
  Growth temperature: 37°C
  Growth strain: DH5alpha
  Copy number: High Copy
Gene/Insert
  Gene/Insert name: large T antigen (alt names: large T cDNA; SV40gp6; LTc)
  Species: simian virus
  Insert size (bp): 2200
  Mutation: deletion in part of the bipartite p53 binding domain
  Entrez Gene: SV40gp6 (a.k.a. SV40gp6)
  Cloning method: Restriction Enzyme; 5′ cloning site BamHI (not destroyed); 3′ cloning site BamHI (not destroyed)
  Sequencing primers: 5′ pBABE 5'; 3′ pBABE 3'
Terms and licenses: Academic/Nonprofit Terms; Industry Terms: Not Available to Industry
How to cite: pBABE-neo largeTcDNA delta434-444 was a gift from Bob Weinberg (Addgene plasmid # 8582 ; http://n2t.net/addgene:8582 ; RRID:Addgene_8582)
