[The description below was written by a language model from this plasmid's Addgene catalogue record.]
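Description:
pBABE-neo largeTcDNA delta434-444 is a retroviral mammalian expression vector built on the pBABE-neo backbone (about 5.3 kb without insert). It is propagated in E. coli as a high-copy plasmid under ampicillin selection. It also carries a neomycin resistance marker, so transduced or transfected mammalian cells can be selected with G418. No feature table accompanies the record, so the individual regulatory elements are not itemised. In general, pBABE-family vectors are Moloney murine leukemia virus-based: LTRs and a packaging signal flank the cloning site, and the inserted gene is transcribed from the 5′ LTR. Introducing such a plasmid into a packaging cell line yields replication-defective retrovirus that stably integrates the cassette into target cells.

The payload is a roughly 2.2 kb cDNA encoding simian virus 40 large T antigen, cloned into a BamHI site that is retained at both ends. Because the insert is a cDNA rather than the genomic early region, it is expected to express large T without the alternatively spliced small t antigen. The insert carries a deletion, named in the construct as residues 434-444, that removes part of the bipartite p53-binding domain of large T. The name and recorded mutation therefore point to a mutant meant to impair large T's interaction with p53, although the record does not describe the functional consequences.

The associated publication concerns defining which SV40 early region elements are required for transformation of human cells. In that setting, the construct fits use as a domain-specific mutant, compared with wild-type large T and other mutants, for testing the contribution of p53 inactivation to immortalisation and transformation in stably transduced cells.
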