>Addgene plasmid #8582 | pBABE-neo largeTcDNA delta434-444 | addgene partial sequence | sequence record 17092 | 8582, pBABE5 primer
CGCGACGGTCGACCAGCTTTGCAAGATGGATAAAGTTTTAACAGAGAGGAATCTTTGCAGCTAATGGACC
TTCTAGGTCTTGAAAGGAGTGCCTGGGGGAATATTCCTCTGATGAGAAAGGCATATTTAAAAAAATGCAA
GGAGTTTCATCCTGATAAAGGAGGAGATGAAGAAAAAATGAAGAAAATGAATACTCTGTACAAGAAAATG
GAAGATGGAGTAAAATATGCTCATCAACCTGACTTTGGAGGCTTCTGGGATGCAACTGAGATTCCAACCT
ATGGAACTGATGAATGGGAGCAGTGGTGGAATGCCTTTAATGAGGAAAACCTGTTTTGCTCAGAAGAAAT
GCCATCTAGTGATGATGAGGCTACTGCTGACTCTCAACATTCTACTCCTCCAAAAAAGAAGAGAAAGGTA
GAAGACCCCAAGGACTTTCCTTCAGAATTGCTAAGTTTTTTGAGTCATGCTGTGTTTAGTAATAGAACTC
TTGCTTGCTTTGCTATTTACACCACAAAGGAAAAAGCTGCACTGCTATACAAGAAAATTATGGAAAAATA
TTCTGTAACCTTTATAAGTAGGCATAACAGTTATAATCATAACATACTGTTTTTTCTTACTCCACACAGG
CATAGAGTGTCTGCTATTAATAACTATGCTCAAAAATTGTGTACCTTTAGCTTTTTAATTTGTAAAGGGG
TTAATAAGGAATATTTGATGTATAGTGCCTTGACTAGAGATCCATTTTCTGTTATTGAGGAAAGTTTGCC
AGGTGGGTTAAAGGAGCATGATTTTAATCCAGAAGAAGCAGAGGAAACTAAACAAGTGTCCTGGAAGCTT
GTAACAGAGTATGCAATGGAAACAAAATGTGATGATGT
